>Addgene plasmid #154804 | pGBW-m4258332 | depositor full sequence | sequence record 299533 | Full Sequence
CACCATGAGTGCCGATGCTCAGTCCTTTCTCAACGGTTTCGCAGTGGAAAACCTTTACTTTCAGTCGAAA
GAAACCGCGGCAGCTAAGTTCGAGAGGCAGCACATGGACAGTTAAGGATCCGCAGGCCTCTGCTAGCTTG
ACTGACTGAGATACAGCGTACCTTCAGCTCACAGACATGATAAGATACATTGATGAGTTTGGACAAACCA
CAACTAGAATGCAGTGAAAAAAATGCTTTATTTGTGAAATTTGTGATGCTATTGCTTTATTTGTAACCAT
TATAAGCTGCAATAAACAAGTTAACAACAACAATTGCATTCATTTTATGTTTCAGGTTCAGGGGGAGGTG
TGGGAGGTTTTTTAAAGCAAGTAAAACCTCTACAAATGTGGTATTGGCCCATCTCTATCGGTATCGTAGC
ATAACCCCTTGGGGCCTCTAAACGGGTCTTGAGGGGTTTTTTGTGCCCCTCGGGCCGGATTGCTATCTAC
CGGCATTGGCGCAGAAAAAAATGCCTGATGCGACGCTGCGCGTCTTATACTCCCACATATGCCAGATTCA
GCAACGGATACGGCTTCCCCAACTTGCCCACTTCCATACGTGTCCTCCTTACCAGAAATTTATCCTTAAG
GTCGTCAGCTATCCTGCAGGCGATCTCTCGATTTCGATCAAGACATTCCTTTAATGGTCTTTTCTGGACA
CCACTAGGGGTCAGAAGTAGTTCATCAAACTTTCTTCCCTCCCTAATCTCATTGGTTACCTTGGGCTATC
GAAACTTAATTAACCAGTCAAGTCAGCTACTTGGCGAGATCGACTTGTCTGGGTTTCGACTACGCTCAGA
ATTGCGTCAGTCAAGTTCGATCTGGTCCTTGCTATTGCACCCGTTCTCCGATTACGAGTTTCATTTAAAT
CATGTGAGCAAAAGGCCAGCAAAAGGCCAGGAACCGTAAAAAGGCCGCGTTGCTGGCGTTTTTCCATAGG
CTCCGCCCCCCTGACGAGCATCACAAAAATCGACGCTCAAGTCAGAGGTGGCGAAACCCGACAGGACTAT
AAAGATACCAGGCGTTTCCCCCTGGAAGCTCCCTCGTGCGCTCTCCTGTTCCGACCCTGCCGCTTACCGG
ATACCTGTCCGCCTTTCTCCCTTCGGGAAGCGTGGCGCTTTCTCATAGCTCACGCTGTAGGTATCTCAGT
TCGGTGTAGGTCGTTCGCTCCAAGCTGGGCTGTGTGCACGAACCCCCCGTTCAGCCCGACCGCTGCGCCT
TATCCGGTAACTATCGTCTTGAGTCCAACCCGGTAAGACACGACTTATCGCCACTGGCAGCAGCCACTGG
TAACAGGATTAGCAGAGCGAGGTATGTAGGCGGTGCTACAGAGTTCTTGAAGTGGTGGCCTAACTACGGC
TACACTAGAAGAACAGTATTTGGTATCTGCGCTCTGCTGAAGCCAGTTACCTTCGGAAAAAGAGTTGGTA
GCTCTTGATCCGGCAAACAAACCACCGCTGGTAGCGGTGGTTTTTTTGTTTGCAAGCAGCAGATTACGCG
CAGAAAAAAAGGATCTCAAGAAGATCCTTTGATCTTTTCTACGGGGTCTGACGCTCAGTGGAACGAAAAC
TCACGTTAAGGGATTTTGGTCATGAGATTATCAAAAAGGATCTTCACCTAGATCCTTTTAAATTAAAAAT
GAAGTTTTAAATCAATCTAAAGTATATATGAGTAAACTTGGTCTGACAGTTACCAATGCTTAATCAGTGA
GGCACCTATCTCAGCGATCTGTCTATTTCGTTCATCCATAGTTGCATTTAAATTTCCGAACTCTCCAAGG
CCCTCGTCGGAAAATCTTCAAACCTTTCGTCCGATCCATCTTGCAGGCTACCTCTCGAACGAACTATCGC
AAGTCTCTTGGCCGGCCTTGCGCCTTGGCTATTGCTTGGCAGCGCCTATCGCCAGGTATTACTCCAATCC
CGAATATCCGAGATCGGGATCACCCGAGAGAAGTTCAACCTACATCCTCAATCCCGATCTATCCGAGATC
CGAGGAATATCGAAATCGGGGCGCGCCTGGCCTCCGCGCCGGGTTTTGGCGCCTCCCGCGGGCGCCCCCC
TCGTCACGGCGAGCGCTGCCACGTCAGACGAAGGGCGCAGGAGCGTCCTGATCCTTCCGCCCGGACGCTC
AGGACAGCGGCCCGCTGCTCATAAGACTCGGCCTTAGAACCCCAGTATCAGCAGAAGGACATTTTAGGAC
GGGACTTGGGTGACTCTAGGGCACTGGTTTTCTTTCCAGAGAGCGGAACAGGCGAGGAAAAGTAGTCCCT
TCTCGGCGATTCTGCGGAGGGATCTCCGTGGGGCGGTGAACGCCGATGATTATATAAGGACGCGCCGGGT
GTGGCACAGCTAGTTCCGTCGCAGCCGGGATTTGGGTCGCGGTTCTTGTTTGTGGATCGCTGTGATCGTC
ACTTGGTGAGTAGCGGGCTGCTGGGCTGGCCGGGGCTTTCGTGGCCGCCGGGCCGCTCGGTGGGACGGAA
GCGTGTGGAGAGACCGCCAAGGGCTGTAGTCTGGGTCCGCGAGCAAGGTTGCCCTGAACTGGGGGTTGGG
GGGAGCGCAGCAAAATGGCGGCTGTTCCCGAGTCTTGAATGGAAGACGCTTGTGAGGCGGGCTGTGAGGT
CGTTGAAACAAGGTGGGGGGCATGGTGGGCGGCAAGAACCCAAGGTCTTGAGCCCTTCGCTAATGCGGGA
AAGCTCTTATTCGGGTGAGATGGGCTGGGCACCATCTGGGGACCCTGACGTGAAGTTTGTCACTGACTGG
AGAACTCGGTTTGTCGTCTGTTGCGGGGGCGGCAGTTATGGCGGTGCCGTTGGGCAGTGCACCCGTACCT
TTGGGAGCGCGCGCCCTCGTCGTGTCGTGACGTCACCCGTTCTGTTGGCTTATAATGCAGGGTGGGGCCA
CCAGCCGGTAGGTGTGCGGTAGGCTTTTCTCCGTCGCAGGACGCAGGGTTCGGGCCTAGGGTAGGCTCTC
CTGAATCGACAGGCGCCGGACCTCTGGTGAGGGGAGGGATAAGTGAGGCGTCAGTTTCTTTGGTCGGTTT
TATGTACCTATCTTCTTAAGTAGCTGAAGCTCCGGTTTTGAACTATGCGCTCGGGGTTGGCGAGTGTGTT
TTGTGAAGTTTTTTAGGCACCTTTTGAAATGTAATCATTTGGGTCAATATGTAATTTTCAGTGTTAGACT
TGTAAATTGTCCGCTAAATTCTGGCCGTTTTTGGCTTTTTTGTTAGACAACATGGGTAAAAAGCCTGAAC
TCACCGCGACGTCTGTCGAGAAGTTTCTGATCGAAAAGTTCGACAGCGTCTCCGACCTGATGCAGCTCTC
GGAGGGCGAAGAATCTCGTGCTTTCAGCTTCGATGTAGGAGGGCGTGGATATGTCCTGCGGGTAAATAGC
TGCGCCGATGGTTTCTACAAAGATCGTTATGTTTATCGGCACTTTGCATCCGCCGCGCTCCCGATTCCGG
AAGTGCTTGACATTGGGGAGTTCAGCGAGAGCCTGACCTATTGCATCTCCCGCCGTGCACAGGGTGTCAC
GTTGCAAGACCTGCCTGAAACCGAACTGCCCGCTGTTCTGCAGCCGGTCGCGGAGGCAATGGATGCCATC
GCTGCCGCCGATCTTAGCCAGACGAGCGGGTTCGGCCCATTCGGACCGCAAGGAATCGGTCAATACACTA
CATGGCGTGATTTCATATGCGCGATTGCTGATCCCCATGTGTATCACTGGCAAACTGTGATGGACGACAC
CGTCAGTGCGTCCGTCGCGCAGGCTCTCGATGAGCTGATGCTTTGGGCCGAGGACTGCCCCGAAGTCCGG
CACCTCGTGCACGCGGATTTCGGCTCCAACAATGTCCTGACGGACAATGGCCGCATAACAGCGGTCATTG
ACTGGAGCGAGGCGATGTTCGGGGATTCCCAATACGAGGTCGCCAACATCTTCTTCTGGAGGCCGTGGTT
GGCTTGTATGGAGCAGCAGACGCGCTACTTCGAGCGGAGGCATCCGGAGCTTGCAGGATCGCCCCGGCTC
CGGGCGTATATGCTCCGCATTGGTCTTGACCAACTCTATCAGAGCTTGGTTGACGGCAATTTCGATGATG
CAGCTTGGGCGCAGGGTCGATGCGACGCAATCGTCCGATCCGGAGCCGGGACTGTCGGGCGTACACAAAT
CGCCCGCAGAAGCGCCGCCGTCTGGACCGATGGCTGTGTAGAAGTACTCGCCGATAGTGGAAACCGACGC
CCCAGCACTCGTCCGAGGGCAAAGGAATAAGCTAGTATGTAAGCCTAGTCTTAGATAATAAAATCGCTAT
CCATCGAAGATGGATGTGTGTTGGTTTTTTGTGTGTGTAACGCTAGGCGCGCCTGGTGTACCGAGAACGA
TCCTCTCAGTGCGAGTCTCGACGATCCATATCGTTGCTTGGCAGTCAGCCAGTCGGAATCCAGCTTGGGA
CCCAGGAAGTCCAATCGTCAGATATTGTACTCAAGCCTGGTCACGGCAGCGTACCGATCTGTTTAAACCT
AGATATTGATAGTCTGATCGGTCAACGTATAATCGAGTCCTAGCTTTTGCAAACATCTATCAAGAGACAG
GATCAGCAGGAGGCTTTCGCATGAGTATTCAACATTTCCGTGTCGCCCTTATTCCCTTTTTTGCGGCATT
TTGCCTTCCTGTTTTTGCTCACCCAGAAACGCTGGTGAAAGTAAAAGATGCTGAAGATCAGTTGGGTGCG
CGAGTGGGTTACATCGAACTGGATCTCAACAGCGGTAAGATCCTTGAGAGTTTTCGCCCCGAAGAACGCT
TTCCAATGATGAGCACTTTTAAAGTTCTGCTATGTGGCGCGGTATTATCCCGTATTGACGCCGGGCAAGA
GCAACTCGGTCGCCGCATACACTATTCTCAGAATGACTTGGTTGAGTATTCACCAGTCACAGAAAAGCAT
CTTACGGATGGCATGACAGTAAGAGAATTATGCAGTGCTGCCATAACCATGAGTGATAACACTGCGGCCA
ACTTACTTCTGACAACGATTGGAGGACCGAAGGAGCTAACCGCTTTTTTGCACAACATGGGGGATCATGT
AACTCGCCTTGATCGTTGGGAACCGGAGCTGAATGAAGCCATACCAAACGACGAGCGTGACACCACGATG
CCTGTAGCAATGGCAACAACCTTGCGTAAACTATTAACTGGCGAACTACTTACTCTAGCTTCCCGGCAAC
AGTTGATAGACTGGATGGAGGCGGATAAAGTTGCAGGACCACTTCTGCGCTCGGCCCTTCCGGCTGGCTG
GTTTATTGCTGATAAATCTGGAGCCGGTGAGCGTGGGTCTCGCGGTATCATTGCAGCACTGGGGCCAGAT
GGTAAGCCCTCCCGTATCGTAGTTATCTACACGACGGGGAGTCAGGCAACTATGGATGAACGAAATAGAC
AGATCGCTGAGATAGGTGCCTCACTGATTAAGCATTGGTAACCGATTCTAGGTGCATTGGCGCAGAAAAA
AATGCCTGATGCGACGCTGCGCGTCTTATACTCCCACATATGCCAGATTCAGCAACGGATACGGCTTCCC
CAACTTGCCCACTTCCATACGTGTCCTCCTTACCAGAAATTTATCCTTAAGATCCCGAATCGTTTAAACT
CGACTCTGGCTCTATCGAATCTCCGTCGTTTCGAGCTTACGCGAACAGCCGTGGCGCTCATTTGCTCGTC
GGGCATCGAATCTCGTCAGCTATCGTCAGCTTACCTTTTTGGCAGCGATCGCGGCTCCCGACATCTTGGA
CCATTAGCTCCACAGGTATCTTCTTCCCTCTAGTGGTCATAACAGCAGCTTCAGCTACCTCTCAATTCAA
AAAACCCCTCAAGACCCGTTTAGAGGCCCCAAGGGGTTATGCTATCAATCGTTGCGTTACACACACAAAA
AACCAACACACATCCATCTTCGATGGATAGCGATTTTATTATCTAACTGCTGATCGAGTGTAGCCAGATC
TAGTAATCAATTACGGGGTCATTAGTTCATAGCCCATATATGGAGTTCCGCGTTACATAACTTACGGTAA
ATGGCCCGCCTGGCTGACCGCCCAACGACCCCCGCCCATTGACGTCAATAATGACGTATGTTCCCATAGT
AACGCCAATAGGGACTTTCCATTGACGTCAATGGGTGGAGTATTTACGGTAAACTGCCCACTTGGCAGTA
CATCAAGTGTATCATATGCCAAGTACGCCCCCTATTGACGTCAATGACGGTAAATGGCCCGCCTGGCATT
ATGCCCAGTACATGACCTTATGGGACTTTCCTACTTGGCAGTACATCTACGTATTAGTCATCGCTATTAC
CATGCTGATGCGGTTTTGGCAGTACATCAATGGGCGTGGATAGCGGTTTGACTCACGGGGATTTCCAAGT
CTCCACCCCATTGACGTCAATGGGAGTTTGTTTTGGCACCAAAATCAACGGGACTTTCCAAAATGTCGTA
ACAACTCCGCCCCATTGACGCAAATGGGCGGTAGGCGTGTACGGTGGGAGGTCTATATAAGCAGAGCTGG
TTTAGTGAACCGTCAGATCAGATCTTTGTCGATCCTACCATCCACTCGACACACCCGCCAGCGGCCGC
Features (pLannotate 1.2.2; 18 found; start..end, strand, type, name):
    181..302     -  polyA_signal   SV40 poly(A) signal: SV40 polyadenylation signal
    325..394     -  CDS            large T antigen (fragment): large T antigen from SV40 (simian virus 40)
    417..463     +  terminator     T7 terminator: transcription terminator for bacteriophage T7 RNA polymerase
    493..629     +  terminator     rrnG terminator: transcription terminator from the E. coli ribosomal RNA rrnG operon (Albrechtsen et al., 1991)
    674..745     +  misc_feature   3' β-globin insulator: insulator downstream of the human β-globin locus (Farrell et al., 2002)
    971..1559    -  rep_origin     ori: high-copy-number ColE1/pMB1/pBR322/pUC origin of replication
   1731..1795    -  CDS            bla(M) (fragment): β-lactamase lacking the signal sequence; bla(M); allows cytosolic expression of β-lactamase
   2059..3268    +  promoter       UbC promoter: human ubiquitin C promoter
   3278..4299    +  CDS            HygR (fragment): hygromycin B phosphotransferase confers resistance to hygromycin
   4327..4375    +  polyA_signal   poly(A) signal: synthetic polyadenylation signal
   4641..5501    +  CDS            AmpR: β-lactamase; bla; confers resistance to ampicillin, carbenicillin, and related antibiotics
   5514..5650    +  terminator     rrnG terminator: transcription terminator from the E. coli ribosomal RNA rrnG operon (Albrechtsen et al., 1991)
   5802..5873    +  misc_feature   5' β-globin insulator: insulator upstream of the human β-globin locus (Farrell et al., 2002)
   5878..5924    -  terminator     T7 terminator: transcription terminator for bacteriophage T7 RNA polymerase
   5942..5990    -  polyA_signal   poly(A) signal: synthetic polyadenylation signal
   6071..6374    +  enhancer       CMV enhancer: human cytomegalovirus immediate early enhancer
   6447..6464    -  promoter       CMV promoter (fragment): human cytomegalovirus (CMV) immediate early promoter
   6527..6578    +  promoter       CMVd2 promoter: truncated human cytomegalovirus (CMV) immediate early promoter that yields moderately reduced expression relative to the full-length promoter
