[The description below was written by a language model from this plasmid's Addgene catalogue record and pLannotate feature annotations shown in this document.]
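Description:
pGBW-m4258332 is a mammalian expression plasmid for nsp11 of SARS-CoV-2, built on a pTwist_CMV_Hygro_6 backbone from which an AarI site has been removed. It is propagated in E. coli as a high-copy plasmid through a ColE1/pUC-type origin and selected with ampicillin through a full-length β-lactamase (AmpR) gene. For selection in mammalian cells, it carries a hygromycin B phosphotransferase cassette driven by the human ubiquitin C promoter and closed by a synthetic poly(A) signal.

The insert is very short, recorded as 38 bp. It encodes the small nsp11 peptide from the ORF1ab polyprotein, and its codons have been recoded for human expression ("H. sapiens recode 1"). According to the catalogue fields, it is expressed from a CMV promoter and fused at its C terminus to a backbone-encoded S-tag that can be removed by TEV protease cleavage, which allows detection or affinity capture of the peptide. The automated feature table identifies the CMV enhancer and CMV promoter segments near the end of the numbered sequence. An SV40 poly(A) signal lies shortly after the circular origin but is annotated on the opposite strand, so the table does not settle whether it terminates the nsp11 transcript. The table does not annotate the nsp11 coding region, the TEV site or the S-tag, so these rest on the depositor's description alone.

The table also shows 5' and 3' β-globin insulator elements, together with T7 and rrnG transcription terminators, near the boundaries between the plasmid's functional units. These presumably limit read-through and interference between the units. The record gives no purpose beyond mammalian expression of nsp11.
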