Addgene plasmid #154804: pGBW-m4258332
Purpose: Mammalian expression plasmid for SARS-CoV-2 nsp11
Depositing lab: Ginkgo Bioworks & Benjie Chen. Depositing organization: Ginkgo Bioworks.
Backbone
  Vector backbone: pTwist_CMV_Hygro_6 with AarI site removed
  Backbone size w/o insert (bp): 6525
  Vector type: Mammalian Expression
  Selectable markers: Hygromycin
Growth in bacteria
  Bacterial resistance: Ampicillin, 100 μg/mL
  Growth temperature: 37°C
  Growth strain: DH5alpha
  Copy number: High Copy
Gene/Insert
  Gene/Insert name: SARS-CoV-2 nsp11
  Species: Severe acute respiratory syndrome coronavirus 2
  Insert size (bp): 38
  Mutation: H. sapiens recode 1
  Entrez Gene: ORF1ab (a.k.a. GU280_gp01)
  Promoter: CMV
  Tag / fusion protein: Cleavable TEV;S-tag (C terminal on backbone)
  Cloning method: Unknown
Resource information
  A portion of this plasmid was derived from a plasmid made by: GinkgoBioworks
Depositor comments: NCBI reference sequence: YP_009725312.1
How to cite: pGBW-m4258332 was a gift from Ginkgo Bioworks & Benjie Chen (Addgene plasmid # 154804 ; http://n2t.net/addgene:154804 ; RRID:Addgene_154804)
